>Addgene plasmid #54368 | LIIc F 2-3 | depositor full sequence | sequence record 84588 | Full Sequence
GGGGTTCCGCGCACATTTCCCCGAAAAGTGCCACCTAAATTGTAAGCGTTAATATTTTGTTAAAATTCGC
GTTAAATTTTTGTTAAATCAGCTCATTTTTTAACCAATAGGCCGAAATCGGCAAAATCCCTTATAAATCA
AAAGAATAGACCGAGATAGGGTTGAGTGGCCGCTACAGGGCGCTCCCATTCGCCATTCAGGCTGCGCAAC
TGTTGGGAAGGGCGTTTCGGTGCGGGCCTCTTCGCTATTACGCCAGCTGGCGAAAGGGGGATGTGCTGCA
AGGCGATTAAGTTGGGTAACGCCAGGGTTTTCCCAGTCACGACGTTGTAAAACGACGGCCAGTGAGCGCG
ACGTAATACGACTCACTATAGGGCGAATTGGCGGAAGGCCGTCAAGGCCACGTGTCTTGTCCAGGCGCGC
CATGAGCTCTAAAGCTTCGCTCGAGCTGCGGCCGCACGGATCCTCGAATTCCCAAGCTTATCTCGACCCG
AAGACAAGGGCGCGGTGAGACCACAAGTTTGTACAAAAAAGCTGAACGAGAAACGTAAAATGATATAAAT
ATCAATATATTAAATTAGATTTTGCATAAAAAACAGACTACATAATACTGTAAAACACAACATATCCAGT
CACTATGGCGGCCCCTCGAGGGGCCGCATTAGGCACCCCAGGCTTTACACTTTATGCTTCCGGCTCGTAT
AATGTGTGGATTTTGAGTTAGGATCCGTCGAGATTTTCAGGAGCTAAGGAAGCTAAAATGGAGAAAAAAA
TCACTGGATATACCACCGTTGATATATCCCAATGGCATCGTAAAGAACATTTTGAGGCATTTCAGTCAGT
TGCTCAATGTACCTATAACCAGACCGTTCAGCTGGATATTACGGCCTTTTTAAAGACCGTAAAGAAAAAT
AAGCACAAGTTTTATCCGGCCTTTATTCACATTCTTGCCCGCCTGATGAATGCTCATCCGGAATTCCGTA
TGGCAATGAAAGACGGTGAGCTGGTGATATGGGATAGTGTTCACCCTTGTTACACCGTTTTCCATGAGCA
AACTGAAACGTTTTCATCGCTCTGGAGTGAATACCACGACGATTTCCGGCAGTTTCTACACATATATTCG
CAAGATGTGGCGTGTTACGGTGAAAACCTGGCCTATTTCCCTAAAGGGTTTATTGAGAATATGTTTTTCG
TCTCAGCCAATCCCTGGGTGAGTTTCACCAGTTTTGATTTAAACGTGGCCAATATGGACAACTTCTTCGC
CCCCGTTTTCACCATGGGCAAATATTATACGCAAGGCGACAAGGTGCTGATGCCGCTGGCGATTCAGGTT
CATCATGCCGTTTGTGATGGCTTCCATGTCGGCAGAATGCTTAATGAATTACAACAGTACTGCGATGAGT
GGCAGGGCGGGGCGTAATCTAGAGGATCCGGCTTACTAAAAGCCAGATAACAGTATGCGTATTTGCGCGC
TGATTTTTGCGGTATAAGAATATATACTGATATGTATACCCGAAGTATGTCAAAAAGAGGTATGCTATGA
AGCAGCGTATTACAGTGACAGTTGACAGCGACAGCTATCAGTTGCTCAAGGCATATATGATGTCAATATC
TCCGGTCTGGTAAGCACAACCATGCAGAATGAAGCCCGTCGTCTGCGTGCCGAACGCTGGAAAGCGGAAA
ATCAGGAAGGGATGGCTGAGGTCGCCCGGTTTATTGAAATGAACGGCTCTTTTGCTGACGAGAACAGGGG
CTGGTGAAATGCAGTTTAAGGTTTACACCTATAAAAGAGAGAGCCGTTATCGTCTGTTTGTGGATGTACA
GAGTGATATTATTGACACGCCCGGGCGACGGATGGTGATCCCCCTGGCCAGTGCACGTCTGCTGTCAGAT
AAAGTCCCCCGTGAACTTTACCCGGTGGTGCATATCGGGGATGAAAGCTGGCGCATGATGACCACCGATA
TGGCCAGTGTGCCGGTTTCCGTTATCGGGGAAGAAGTGGCTGATCTCAGCCACCGCGAAAATGACATCAA
AAACGCCATTAACCTGATGTTCTGGGGAATATAAATGTCAGGCTCCCTTATACACAGCCAGTCTGCAGGT
CGACCATAGTGACTGGATATGTTGTGTTTTACAGTATTATGTAGTCTGTTTTTTATGCAAAATCTAATTT
AATATATTGATATTTATATCATTTTACGTTTCTCGTTCAGCTTTCTTGTACAAAGTGGTTGGGGTCTCAT
GTCATTGTTGTCTTCGGGGTAGCGGCCGCTTGGATCCCAGAATTCTAGGTACCTCTTAATTAATGGAGCA
CAAGACTGGCCTCATGGGCCTTCCGCTCACTGCCCGCTTTCCAGTCGGGAAACCTGTCGTGCCAGCTGCA
TTAACATGGTCATAGCTGTTTCCTTGCGTATTGGGCGCTCTCCGCTTCCTCGCTCACTGACTCGCTGCGC
TCGGTCGTTCGGGTAAAGCCTGGGGTGCCTAATGAGCAAAAGGCCAGCAAAAGGCCAGGAACCGTAAAAA
GGCCGCGTTGCTGGCGTTTTTCCATAGGCTCCGCCCCCCTGACGAGCATCACAAAAATCGACGCTCAAGT
CAGAGGTGGCGAAACCCGACAGGACTATAAAGATACCAGGCGTTTCCCCCTGGAAGCTCCCTCGTGCGCT
CTCCTGTTCCGACCCTGCCGCTTACCGGATACCTGTCCGCCTTTCTCCCTTCGGGAAGCGTGGCGCTTTC
TCATAGCTCACGCTGTAGGTATCTCAGTTCGGTGTAGGTCGTTCGCTCCAAGCTGGGCTGTGTGCACGAA
CCCCCCGTTCAGCCCGACCGCTGCGCCTTATCCGGTAACTATCGTCTTGAGTCCAACCCGGTAAGACACG
ACTTATCGCCACTGGCAGCAGCCACTGGTAACAGGATTAGCAGAGCGAGGTATGTAGGCGGTGCTACAGA
GTTCTTGAAGTGGTGGCCTAACTACGGCTACACTAGAAGAACAGTATTTGGTATCTGCGCTCTGCTGAAG
CCAGTTACCTTCGGAAAAAGAGTTGGTAGCTCTTGATCCGGCAAACAAACCACCGCTGGTAGCGGTGGTT
TTTTTGTTTGCAAGCAGCAGATTACGCGCAGAAAAAAAGGATCTCAAGAAGATCCTTTGATCTTTTCTAC
GGGGTCTGACGCTCAGTGGAACGAAAACTCACGTTAAGGGATTTTGGTCATGAGATTATCAAAAAGGATC
TTCACCTAGATCCTTTTAAATTAAAAATGAAGTTTTAAATCAATCTAAAGTATATATGAGTAAACTTGGT
CTGACAGTTACCAATGCTTAATCAGTGAGGCACCTATCTCAGCGATCTGTCTATTTCGTTCATCCATAGT
TGCCTGACTCCCCGTCGTGTAGATAACTACGATACGGGAGGGCTTACCATCTGGCCCCAGTGCTGCAATG
ATACCGCGAGAACCACGCTCACCGGCTCCAGATTTATCAGCAATAAACCAGCCAGCCGGAAGGGCCGAGC
GCAGAAGTGGTCCTGCAACTTTATCCGCCTCCATCCAGTCTATTAATTGTTGCCGGGAAGCTAGAGTAAG
TAGTTCGCCAGTTAATAGTTTGCGCAACGTTGTTGCCATTGCTACAGGCATCGTGGTGTCACGCTCGTCG
TTTGGTATGGCTTCATTCAGCTCCGGTTCCCAACGATCAAGGCGAGTTACATGATCCCCCATGTTGTGCA
AAAAAGCGGTTAGCTCCTTCGGTCCTCCGATCGTTGTCAGAAGTAAGTTGGCCGCAGTGTTATCACTCAT
GGTTATGGCAGCACTGCATAATTCTCTTACTGTCATGCCATCCGTAAGATGCTTTTCTGTGACTGGTGAG
TACTCAACCAAGTCATTCTGAGAATAGTGTATGCGGCGACCGAGTTGCTCTTGCCCGGCGTCAATACGGG
ATAATACCGCGCCACATAGCAGAACTTTAAAAGTGCTCATCATTGGAAAACGTTCTTCGGGGCGAAAACT
CTCAAGGATCTTACCGCTGTTGAGATCCAGTTCGATGTAACCCACTCGTGCACCCAACTGATCTTCAGCA
TCTTTTACTTTCACCAGCGTTTCTGGGTGAGCAAAAACAGGAAGGCAAAATGCCGCAAAAAAGGGAATAA
GGGCGACACGGAAATGTTGAATACTCATACTCTTCCTTTTTCAATATTATTGAAGCATTTATCAGGGTTA
TTGTCTCATGAGCGGATACATATTTGAATGTATTTAGAAAAATAAACAAATA
Features (pLannotate 1.2.2; 15 found; start..end, strand, type, name):
     37..168     -  rep_origin     M13 ori (fragment): M13 bacteriophage origin of replication; arrow indicates direction of (+) strand synthesis
    189..345     -  CDS            lacZα (fragment): LacZα fragment of β-galactosidase; lacZ fragment
    354..372     +  promoter       T7 promoter: promoter for bacteriophage T7 RNA polymerase
    513..637     +  protein_bind   attR1: mutant version of attR; recombination site for the Gateway® LR reaction LR Clonase™
    674..704     +  promoter       lac UV5 promoter: E. coli lac promoter with an "up" mutation
    728..757     +  promoter       cat promoter (fragment): promoter of the E. coli cat gene encoding chloramphenicol acetyltransferase
    758..1417    +  CDS            CmR: chloramphenicol acetyltransferase; cat; confers resistance to chloramphenicol
   1596..1754    +  CDS            ccdA (fragment): CCDA_ECO57 - Also known as H, letA. Experimental evidence at protein level: Swiss-Prot protein existence level 1. Antitoxin component of a type II toxin-antitoxin (TA) system which inhibits the post-segregational killing (PSK) of plasmid-free cells, also referred to as a plasmid addiction system. Binds to and blocks the activity of CcdB; will also remove bound CcdB protein from the CcdB-GyrA complex by forming a CcdA-CcdB complex, a process termed rejuvenation. Functions as a transcriptional corepressor for the ccdAB operon, repression also requires CcdB (By similarity). From Escherichia coli
   1759..2064    +  CDS            ccdB: CcdB, a bacterial toxin that poisons DNA gyrase; ccdB; Plasmids containing the ccdB gene cannot be propagated in standard E. coli strains.
   2105..2229    -  protein_bind   attR2: mutant version of attR; recombination site for the Gateway® LR reaction LR Clonase™
   2337..2384    -  CDS            lacI (fragment): lac repressor; lacI; The lac repressor binds to the lac operator to inhibit transcription in E. coli. This inhibition can be relieved by adding lactose or isopropyl-β-D-thiogalactopyranoside (IPTG).
   2421..2461    -  rep_origin     RSF ori (fragment): Plasmids containing the RSF 1030 origin of replication can be propagated in E. coli cells that contain additional plasmids with compatible origins.
   2539..3127    -  rep_origin     ori: high-copy-number ColE1/pMB1/pBR322/pUC origin of replication
   3298..4158    -  CDS            AmpR: β-lactamase; bla; confers resistance to ampicillin, carbenicillin, and related antibiotics
   4159..11      -  promoter       AmpR promoter (across the origin): bla
