[The description below was written by a language model from this plasmid's Addgene catalogue record and pLannotate feature annotations shown in this document.]
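Description:
LIIc F 2-3 is an empty acceptor backbone from a modular, type IIS restriction-based plasmid assembly kit designed for multigene expression, gene silencing and silencing rescue in plants. It is built on the commercial pAMP gene-synthesis vector and is catalogued as a cloning vector. The 4,252 nt plasmid replicates in E. coli from a high-copy ColE1/pUC-type origin and carries an AmpR (β-lactamase) gene with its own promoter for ampicillin selection. Small fragments of an M13 origin, lacZα, lacI and an RSF origin, together with a T7 promoter, are also annotated and appear to be backbone remnants rather than functional modules.

The cloning site is occupied by a counter-selection cassette consisting of a chloramphenicol acetyltransferase gene (CmR) with lac UV5 and partial cat promoter sequences, a ccdA fragment, and the full ccdB gene encoding the gyrase-poisoning toxin. The cassette is bordered by attR1 and attR2 sites, indicating it derives from a Gateway destination cassette. According to the depositor, it was installed by Esp3I cut-ligation and is flanked by the type IIS fusion sites appropriate to this vector. The name suggests that these define a forward-oriented 2-3 position, but the record does not explain this. During assembly, incoming modules replace the cassette, so that only recombinant plasmids survive in standard ccdB-sensitive strains. The empty vector itself must be kept in a ccdB-tolerant strain such as DB3.1, under combined chloramphenicol and ampicillin selection.

The depositor comments call this a "binary expression vector" serving as an LII/LIV backbone and mention "borders". However, no T-DNA borders, Agrobacterium-compatible origin or plant selection marker are annotated in the feature table.
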