Addgene plasmid #54368: LIIc F 2-3
Purpose: (Empty Backbone)
Depositing lab: Martin Parniske. Depositing organization: Ludwig-Maximilians-Universitaet Muenchen (LMU). Publication: A modular plasmid assembly kit for multigene expression, gene silencing and silencing rescue in plants. Binder A, Lambert J, Morbitzer R, Popp C, Ott T, Lahaye T, Parniske M. PLoS One. 2014 Feb 13;9(2):e88218. doi: 10.1371/journal.pone.0088218. eCollection 2014. PubMed 24551083.
Backbone
  Vector backbone: pAMP (Genart)
  Backbone manufacturer: Geneart
  Vector type: cloning vector
Growth in bacteria
  Bacterial resistance: Chloramphenicol and Ampicillin, 25 & 100 μg/mL
  Growth temperature: 37°C
  Growth strain: DB3.1
  Copy number: High Copy
Gene/Insert
  Gene/Insert name: None
Terms and licenses: Academic/Nonprofit Terms; Industry Terms: Not Available to Industry
Depositor comments: binary expression vector. LII/LIV backbone. ccdB cassettes (ccdB and chloramphenicol resistance gene) were added between the borders by Esp3I cut-ligation, flanked by appropriate type IIS fusion sites
How to cite: LIIc F 2-3 was a gift from Martin Parniske (Addgene plasmid # 54368 ; http://n2t.net/addgene:54368 ; RRID:Addgene_54368)
