>Addgene plasmid #54368 | LIIc F 2-3 | addgene partial sequence | sequence record 87737 | M13pUC-Fwd 5'-CCCAGTCACGACGTTGTAAAACG-3'
CGACTCACTATAGGGCGAATTGGCGGAAGGCCGTCAAGGCCACGTGTCTTGTCCAGGCGCGCCATGAGCT
CTAAAGCTTCGCTCGAGCTGCGGCCGCACGGATCCTCGAATTCCCAAGCTTATCTCGACCCGAAGACAAG
GGCGCGGTGAGACCACAAGTTTGTACAAAAAAGCTGAACGAGAAACGTAAAATGATATAAATATCAATAT
ATTAAATTAGATTTTGCATAAAAAACAGACTACATAATACTGTAAAACACAACATATCCAGTCACTATGG
CGGCCCCTCGAGGGGCCGCATTAGGCACCCCAGGCTTTACACTTTATGCTTCCGGCTCGTATAATGTGTG
GATTTTGAGTTAGGATCCGTCGAGATTTTCAGGAGCTAAGGAAGCTAAAATGGAGAAAAAAATCACTGGA
TATACCACCGTTGATATATCCCAATGGCATCGTAAAGAACATTTTGAGGCATTTCAGTCAGTTGCTCAAT
GTACCTATAACCAGACCGTTCAGCTGGATATTACGGCCTTTTTAAAGACCGTAAAGAAAAATAAGCACAA
GTTTTATCCGGCCTTTATTCACATTCTTGCCCGCCTGATGAATGCTCATCCGGAATTCCGTATGGCAATG
AAAGACGGTGAGCTGGTGATATGGGATAGTGTTCACCCTTGTTACACCGTTTTCCATGAGCAAACTGAAA
CGTTTTCATCGCTCTGGAGTGAATACCACGACGATTTCCGGCAGTTTCTACACATATATTCGCAAGATGT
GGCGTGTTACGGTGAAAACCTGGCCTATTTCCCTAAAGGGTTTATTGAGAATATGTTTTTCGTCTCA
