>Addgene plasmid #54368 | LIIc F 2-3 | addgene partial sequence | sequence record 90839 | pRS414-R 5'-CACCTCTGACTTGAGCGTCG-3'
GCCAGCAACGCGGCCTTTTTACGGTTCCTGGCCTTTTGCTGGCCTTTTGCTCATTAGGCACCCCAGGCTT
TACCCGAACGACCGAGCGCAGCGAGTCAGTGAGCGAGGAAGCGGAGAGCGCCCAATACGCAAGGAAACAG
CTATGACCATGTTAATGCAGCTGGCACGACAGGTTTCCCGACTGGAAAGCGGGCAGTGAGCGGAAGGCCC
ATGAGGCCAGTCTTGTGCTCCATTAATTAAGAGGTACCTAGAATTCTGGGATCCAAGCGGCCGCTACCCC
GAAGACAACAATGACATGAGACCCCAACCACTTTGTACAAGAAAGCTGAACGAGAAACGTAAAATGATAT
AAATATCAATATATTAAATTAGATTTTGCATAAAAAACAGACTACATAATACTGTAAAACACAACATATC
CAGTCACTATGGTCGACCTGCAGACTGGCTGTGTATAAGGGAGCCTGACATTTATATTCCCCAGAACATC
AGGTTAATGGCGTTTTTGATGTCATTTTCGCGGTGGCTGAGATCAGCCACTTCTTCCCCGATAACGGAAA
CCGGCACACTGGCCATATCGGTGGTCATCATGCGCCAGCTTTCATCCCCGATATGCACCACCG
